>Addgene plasmid #115178 | pENTR223-PARK7V51G | addgene full sequence | sequence record 225333 | Addgene NGS Result
CTTTCCTGCGTTATCCCCTGATTCTGTGGATAACCGTATTACCGCCTTTGAGTGAGCTGATACCGCTCGC
CGCAGCCGAACGACCGAGCGCAGCGAGTCAGTGAGCGAGGAAGCGGAAGAGCGCCCAATACGCAAACCGC
CTCTCCCCGCGCGTTGGCCGATTCATTAATGCAGCTGGCACGACAGGTTTCCCGACTGGAAAGCGGGCAG
TGAGCGCAACGCAATTAATACGCGTACCGCTAGCCAGGAAGAGTTTGTAGAAACGCAAAAAGGCCATCCG
TCAGGATGGCCTTCTGCTTAGTTTGATGCCTGGCAGTTTATGGCGGGCGTCCTGCCCGCCACCCTCCGGG
CCGTTGCTTCACAACGTTCAAATCCGCTCCCGGCGGATTTGTCCTACTCAGGAGAGCGTTCACCGACAAA
CAACAGATAAAACGAAAGGCCCAGTCTTCCGACTGAGCCTTTCGTTTTATTTGATGCCTGGCAGTTCCCT
ACTCTCGCGTTAACGCTAGCATGGATGTTTTCCCAGTCACGACGTTGTAAAACGACGGCCAGTCTTAAGC
TCGGGCCCCAAATAATGATTTTATTTTGACTGATAGTGACCTGTTCGTTGCAACAAATTGATGAGCAATG
CTTTTTTATAATGCCAACTTTGTACAAAAAAGTTGGCATGGCTTCCAAAAGAGCTCTGGTCATCCTGGCT
AAAGGAGCAGAGGAAATGGAGACGGTCATCCCTGTAGATGTCATGAGGCGAGCTGGGATTAAGGTCACCG
TTGCAGGCCTGGCTGGAAAAGACCCAGTACAGTGTAGCCGTGATGTGGGCATTTGTCCTGATGCCAGCCT
TGAAGATGCAAAAAAAGAGGGACCATATGATGTGGTGGTTCTACCAGGAGGTAATCTGGGTGCACAGAAT
TTATCTGAGTCTGCTGCTGTGAAGGAGATACTGAAGGAGCAGGAAAACCGGAAGGGCCTGATAGCCGCCA
TCTGTGCAGGTCCTACTGCTCTGTTGGCTCATGAAATAGGTTTTGGAAGTAAAGTTACAACACACCCTCT
TGCTAAAGACAAAATGATGAATGGAGGTCATTACACCTACTCTGAGAATCGTGTGGAAAAAGACGGCCTG
ATTCTTACAAGCCGGGGGCCTGGGACCAGCTTCGAGTTTGCGCTTGCAATTGTTGAAGCCCTGAATGGCA
AGGGGGTGGCGGCTCAAGTGAAGGCTCCACTTGTTCTTAAAGACTACCCAACTTTCTTGTACAAAGTTGG
CATTATAAGAAAGCATTGCTTATCAATTTGTTGCAACGAACAGGTCACTATCAGTCAAAATAAAATCATT
ATTTGCCATCCAGCTGATATCCCCTATAGTGAGTCGTATTACATGGTCATAGCTGTTTCCTGGCAGCTCT
GGCCCGTGTCTCAAAATCTCTGATGTTACATTGCACAAGATAAAAATATATCATCATGCCTCCTCTAGAC
CAGCCAGGACAGAAATGCCTCGACTTCGCTGCTACCCAAGGTTGCCGGGTGACGCACACCGTGGAAACGG
ATGAAGGCACGAACCCAGTGGACATAAGCCTGTTCGGTTCGTAAGCTGTAATGCAAGTAGCGTATGCGCT
CACGCAACTGGTCCAGAACCTTGACCGAACGCAGCGGTGGTAACGGCGCAGTGGCGGTTTTCATGGCTTG
TTATGACTGTTTTTTTGGGGTACAGTCTATGCCTCGGGCATCCAAGCAGCAAGCGCGTTACGCCGTGGGT
CGATGTTTGATGTTATGGAGCAGCAACGATGTTACGCAGCAGGGCAGTCGCCCTAAAACAAAGTTAAACA
TTATGAGGGAAGCGGTGATCGCCGAAGTATCGACTCAACTATCAGAGGTAGTTGGCGTCATCGAGCGCCA
TCTCGAACCGACGTTGCTGGCCGTACATTTGTACGGCTCCGCAGTGGATGGCGGCCTGAAGCCACACAGT
GATATTGATTTGCTGGTTACGGTGACCGTAAGGCTTGATGAAACAACGCGGCGAGCTTTGATCAACGACC
TTTTGGAAACTTCGGCTTCCCCTGGAGAGAGCGAGATTCTCCGCGCTGTAGAAGTCACCATTGTTGTGCA
CGACGACATCATTCCGTGGCGTTATCCAGCTAAGCGCGAACTGCAATTTGGAGAATGGCAGCGCAATGAC
ATTCTTGCAGGTATCTTCGAGCCAGCCACGATCGACATTGATCTGGCTATCTTGCTGACAAAAGCAAGAG
AACATAGCGTTGCCTTGGTAGGTCCAGCGGCGGAGGAACTCTTTGATCCGGTTCCTGAACAGGATCTATT
TGAGGCGCTAAATGAAACCTTAACGCTATGGAACTCGCCGCCCGACTGGGCTGGCGATGAGCGAAATGTA
GTGCTTACGTTGTCCCGCATTTGGTACAGCGCAGTAACCGGCAAAATCGCGCCGAAGGATGTCGCTGCCG
ACTGGGCAATGGAGCGCCTGCCGGCCCAGTATCAGCCCGTCATACTTGAAGCTAGACAGGCTTATCTTGG
ACAAGAAGAAGATCGCTTGGCCTCGCGCGCAGATCAGTTGGAAGAATTTGTCCACTACGTGAAAGGCGAG
ATCACCAAGGTAGTCGGCAAATAACCCTCGAGCCACCCATGACCAAAATCCCTTAACGTGAGTTACGCGT
CGTTCCACTGAGCGTCAGACCCCGTAGAAAAGATCAAAGGATCTTCTTGAGATCCTTTTTTTCTGCGCGT
AATCTGCTGCTTGCAAACAAAAAAACCACCGCTACCAGCGGTGGTTTGTTTGCCGGATCAAGAGCTACCA
ACTCTTTTTCCGAAGGTAACTGGCTTCAGCAGAGCGCAGATACCAAATACTGTTCTTCTAGTGTAGCCGT
AGTTAGGCCACCACTTCAAGAACTCTGTAGCACCGCCTACATACCTCGCTCTGCTAATCCTGTTACCAGT
GGCTGCTGCCAGTGGCGATAAGTCGTGTCTTACCGGGTTGGACTCAAGACGATAGTTACCGGATAAGGCG
CAGCGGTCGGGCTGAACGGGGGGTTCGTGCACACAGCCCAGCTTGGAGCGAACGACCTACACCGAACTGA
GATACCTACAGCGTGAGCTATGAGAAAGCGCCACGCTTCCCGAAGGGAGAAAGGCGGACAGGTATCCGGT
AAGCGGCAGGGTCGGAACAGGAGAGCGCACGAGGGAGCTTCCAGGGGGAAACGCCTGGTATCTTTATAGT
CCTGTCGGGTTTCGCCACCTCTGACTTGAGCGTCGATTTTTGTGATGCTCGTCAGGGGGGCGGAGCCTAT
GGAAAAACGCCAGCAACGCGGCCTTTTTACGGTTCCTGGCCTTTTGCTGGCCTTTTGCTCACATGTT
Features (pLannotate 1.2.2; 12 found; start..end, strand, type, name):
    121..213     +  CDS            lacI (fragment): lac repressor; lacI; The lac repressor binds to the lac operator to inhibit transcription in E. coli. This inhibition can be relieved by adding lactose or isopropyl-β-D-thiogalactopyranoside (IPTG).
    268..295     -  terminator     rrnB T2 terminator: transcription terminator T2 from the E. coli rrnB gene
    427..470     +  terminator     rrnB T1 terminator: Escherichia coli rrnB; transcription terminator T1 from the E. coli rrnB gene
    517..553     -  CDS            lacZα (fragment): LacZα fragment of β-galactosidase; lacZ fragment
    570..665     +  protein_bind   attL3: mutant version of attL; recombination site for the Gateway® LR reaction LR Clonase™
    668..1234    +  CDS            PARK7: PARK7_HUMAN - Experimental evidence at protein level: Swiss-Prot protein existence level 1. Multifunctional protein with controversial molecular function which plays an important role in cell protection against oxidative stress and cell death acting as oxidative stress sensor and redox- sensitive chaperone and protease (PubMed:17015834, PubMed:20304780, PubMed:18711745, PubMed:12796482, PubMed:19229105, PubMed:25416785, PubMed:26995087, PubMed:28993701). It is involved in neuroprotective mechanisms like the stabilization of NFE2L2 and PINK1 proteins, male fertility as a positive regulator of a
   1236..1335    -  protein_bind   attL2: mutant version of attL; recombination site for the Gateway® LR reaction LR Clonase™
   1353..1371    -  promoter       T7 promoter: promoter for bacteriophage T7 RNA polymerase
   1561..1584    +  promoter       Pc promoter (fragment): intI1 (promoter lies within the coding sequence); class 1 integron promoter
   1760..1816    +  CDS            GmR (fragment): gentamycin acetyltransferase; aacC1; confers resistance to gentamycin
   1823..2614    +  CDS            SmR: aminoglycoside adenylyltransferase (Murphy, 1985); aadA; confers resistance to spectinomycin and streptomycin
   2707..3295    +  rep_origin     ori: high-copy-number ColE1/pMB1/pBR322/pUC origin of replication
