[The description below was written by a language model from this plasmid's Addgene catalogue record and pLannotate feature annotations shown in this document.]
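Description:
pENTR223-PARK7V51G is a Gateway entry clone built on the pENTR223 backbone, carrying the human PARK7 (DJ-1) coding sequence with a valine-to-glycine substitution at residue 51. It is a bacterial cloning plasmid of about 3.4 kb rather than an expression vector. It replicates in E. coli from a high-copy ColE1/pUC-type origin and is selected with spectinomycin through the aadA (SmR) aminoglycoside adenylyltransferase gene. That gene sits downstream of a fragment of the class 1 integron Pc promoter and a short remnant of a gentamicin resistance gene. The small lacI and lacZα fragments also annotated appear to be non-functional backbone remnants.

The 567 bp PARK7 open reading frame is flanked by two attL recombination sites, which the automated annotation labels attL3 on the 5′ side and attL2 on the 3′ side. An LR Clonase reaction with a compatible destination vector moves the ORF, in a defined orientation, into whatever promoter and tag context that vector provides. rrnB T1 and T2 terminators lie upstream of the cassette and insulate it from read-through transcription. A T7 promoter lies just beyond the 3′ att site and points back toward the insert. No promoter intended to drive PARK7 expression is annotated in the entry clone itself.

According to the record, the mutant was derived from an existing wild-type PARK7 ORF clone by overlap-extension PCR mutagenesis, followed by restriction digestion and ligation using BsmBI and XbaI sites, both of which are retained. The stated purpose is simply to shuttle the V51G variant into any destination vector. It was deposited with a study of the human mitochondrial protein interactome during neuronal reprogramming, but the record does not state how the variant was used there.
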