Addgene plasmid #115178: pENTR223-PARK7V51G
Purpose: Gateway cloning of PARK7V51G into any destination vector
Depositing lab: Mohan Babu. Depositing organization: University of Regina. Publication: Rewiring of the Human Mitochondrial Interactome during Neuronal Reprogramming Reveals Regulators of the Respirasome and Neurogenesis. Moutaoufik MT, Malty R, Amin S, Zhang Q, Phanse S, Gagarinova A, Zilocchi M, Hoell L, Minic Z, Gagarinova M, Aoki H, Stockwell J, Jessulat M, Goebels F, Broderick K, Scott NE, Vlasblom J, Musso G, Prasad B, Lamantea E, Garavaglia B, Rajput A, Murayama K, Okazaki Y, Foster LJ, Bader GD, Cayabyab FS, Babu M. iScience. 2019 Sep 4;19:1114-1132. doi: 10.1016/j.isci.2019.08.057. PubMed 31536960.
Backbone
  Vector backbone: pENTR223
  Backbone manufacturer: Thermo Scientific
  Backbone size w/o insert (bp): 2790
  Vector type: gateway cloning into appropriate destination vectors
Growth in bacteria
  Bacterial resistance: Spectinomycin, 50 μg/mL
  Growth temperature: 37°C
  Growth strain: DH5alpha
  Copy number: High Copy
Gene/Insert
  Gene/Insert name: PARK7V51G
  Species: H. sapiens (human)
  Insert size (bp): 567
  Mutation: p.V51G
  Entrez Gene: PARK7 (a.k.a. DJ-1, DJ1, GATD2, HEL-S-67p)
  Cloning method: Restriction Enzyme; 5′ cloning site BsmBI (not destroyed); 3′ cloning site XbaI (not destroyed)
  Sequencing primers: 5′ M13_F; 3′ M13_R
Terms and licenses: Academic/Nonprofit Terms; Industry Terms: Not Available to Industry
Depositor comments: Derived from HsCD00383508 from Harvard PlasmidID. Mutagenesis performed using overlap-extension PCR in combination with Restriction digestion/ligation.
How to cite: pENTR223-PARK7V51G was a gift from Mohan Babu (Addgene plasmid # 115178 ; http://n2t.net/addgene:115178 ; RRID:Addgene_115178)
